Addgene plasmid #136890: pRRL-GFPGO-PGK-Neo
Purpose: Lentivirus for base editing activatable GFP expression in mammalian cells
Depositing lab: Lukas Dow. Depositing organization: Cornell University. Publication: GO: a functional reporter system to identify and enrich base editing activity. Katti A, Foronda M, Zimmerman J, Diaz B, Zafra MP, Goswami S, Dow LE. Nucleic Acids Res. 2020 Feb 29. pii: 5766653. doi: 10.1093/nar/gkaa124. PubMed 32112097.
Backbone
  Vector backbone: pRRL
  Vector type: Lentiviral
  Selectable markers: Neomycin (select with G418)
Growth in bacteria
  Bacterial resistance: Ampicillin, 100 μg/mL
  Growth temperature: 30°C
  Growth strain: NEB Stable
  Copy number: High Copy
Gene/Insert
  Gene/Insert name: GFPGO
  Species: Synthetic
  Mutation: ATG>ACG
  Promoter: SFFV
  Cloning method: Gibson Cloning
Terms and licenses: Academic/Nonprofit Terms; Industry Terms: Not Available to Industry
How to cite: pRRL-GFPGO-PGK-Neo was a gift from Lukas Dow (Addgene plasmid # 136890 ; http://n2t.net/addgene:136890 ; RRID:Addgene_136890)
