[The description below was written by a language model from this plasmid's Addgene catalogue record and pLannotate feature annotations shown in this document.]
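Description:
pRRL-GFPGO-PGK-Neo is a third-generation, self-inactivating lentiviral transfer vector built on the pRRL backbone and carrying a GFP reporter that lights up only after successful base editing in mammalian cells. In bacteria it is maintained through a high-copy ColE1/pUC-type origin and ampicillin resistance (AmpR); an f1 origin and remnants of a lacZα/lac promoter cloning region flanked by T7 and T3 promoters are also present in the backbone. Viral genomic RNA is transcribed from a chimeric RSV promoter fused to a truncated HIV-1 5' LTR, which makes production Tat-independent. The transcript includes the Ψ packaging signal with a gag fragment, the Rev response element for nuclear export, and the cPPT/CTS. The ΔU3 3' LTR inactivates LTR promoter activity after integration, and an SV40 polyadenylation signal and SV40 origin lie downstream of it.

The payload consists of two independent expression units. The SFFV promoter drives GFPGO, a synthetic EGFP-derived coding sequence in which the start codon has been changed from ATG to ACG, so that the protein is not expected to be translated efficiently in its unedited state. A cytosine base editor directed to this site can convert the C back to T, restoring the ATG and switching on fluorescence. Downstream, the mouse PGK promoter drives the neomycin phosphotransferase gene, allowing G418 selection of transduced cells regardless of editing status, and a WPRE enhances transcript expression. The construct is used to generate stable reporter cell lines in which base editing activity can be detected, quantified, or used to enrich for edited cells by fluorescence.
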