Features (pLannotate 1.2.2; 27 found; start..end, strand, type, name):
      5..231     +  promoter       RSV promoter: Rous sarcoma virus enhancer/promoter
    232..412     +  LTR            5' LTR (truncated): truncated 5' long terminal repeat (LTR) from HIV-1
    459..584     +  misc_feature   HIV-1 Ψ: packaging signal of human immunodeficiency virus type 1
    568..931     +  CDS            HIV-1 gag (fragment): gag protein from human immunodeficiency virus 1; gag
   1077..1310    +  misc_feature   RRE: The Rev response element (RRE) of HIV-1 allows for Rev-dependent mRNA export from the nucleus to the cytoplasm.
   1687..1787    +  CDS            Rev (fragment): human immunodeficiency virus 1 (HIV-1) Rev protein; rev; enhances nuclear export of unspliced and incompletely spliced viral mRNAs
   1806..1923    +  misc_feature   cPPT/CTS: central polypurine tract and central termination sequence of HIV-1
   1961..2354    +  promoter       SFFV promoter: spleen focus-forming virus long terminal repeat (LTR) promoter
   2367..3084    +  CDS            EGFP (fragment): the original enhanced GFP (Yang et al., 1996) mammalian codon-optimized
   3119..3618    +  promoter       PGK promoter: mouse phosphoglycerate kinase 1 promoter
   3632..4435    +  CDS            NeoR/KanR: aminoglycoside phosphotransferase from Tn5; aph(3')-II (or nptII); confers resistance to neomycin, kanamycin, and G418 (Geneticin®)
   4469..5057    +  misc_feature   WPRE: woodchuck hepatitis virus posttranscriptional regulatory element
   5074..5262    +  CDS            nef (fragment): NEF_HV1Z2 - Experimental evidence at protein level: Swiss-Prot protein existence level 1. Extracellular Nef protein targets CD4(+) T-lymphocytes for apoptosis by interacting with CXCR4 surface receptors. From Human immunodeficiency virus type 1 group M subtype D (isolate Z2/CDC-Z34) (HIV-1).
   5264..5497    +  LTR            3' LTR (ΔU3): self-inactivating 3' long terminal repeat (LTR) from HIV-1
   5569..5690    +  polyA_signal   SV40 poly(A) signal: SV40 polyadenylation signal
   5730..5865    +  rep_origin     SV40 ori: SV40 origin of replication
   5886..5904    -  promoter       T7 promoter: promoter for bacteriophage T7 RNA polymerase
   5912..6067    +  CDS            lacZα (fragment): LacZα fragment of β-galactosidase; lacZ fragment
   6072..6500    +  rep_origin     f1 ori (sequence partly withheld): f1 bacteriophage origin of replication; arrow indicates direction of (+) strand synthesis
   6553..6657    +  promoter       AmpR promoter: bla
   6658..7518    +  CDS            AmpR: β-lactamase; bla; confers resistance to ampicillin, carbenicillin, and related antibiotics
   7689..8277    +  rep_origin     ori: high-copy-number ColE1/pMB1/pBR322/pUC origin of replication
   8460..8552    +  CDS            lacI (fragment): lac repressor; lacI; The lac repressor binds to the lac operator to inhibit transcription in E. coli. This inhibition can be relieved by adding lactose or isopropyl-β-D-thiogalactopyranoside (IPTG).
   8565..8586    +  protein_bind   CAP binding site: CAP binding activates transcription in the presence of cAMP. E. coli catabolite activator protein
   8601..8631    +  promoter       lac promoter: promoter for the E. coli lac operon
   8639..8655    +  protein_bind   lac operator: The lac repressor binds to the lac operator to inhibit transcription in E. coli. This inhibition can be relieved by adding lactose or isopropyl-β-D-thiogalactopyranoside (IPTG). lac repressor encoded by lacI
   8700..8718    +  promoter       T3 promoter: promoter for bacteriophage T3 RNA polymerase
>Addgene plasmid #136890 | pRRL-GFPGO-PGK-Neo | addgene full sequence | sequence record 271421 | Addgene NGS Result
TTAATGTAGTCTTATGCAATACTCTTGTAGTCTTGCAACATGGTAACGATGAGTTAGCAACATGCCTTAC
AAGGAGAGAAAAAGCACCGTGCATGCCGATTGGTGGAAGTAAGGTGGTACGATCGTGCCTTATTAGGAAG
GCAACAGACGGGTCTGACATGGATTGGACGAACCACTGAATTGCCGCATTGCAGAGATATTGTATTTAAG
TGCCTAGCTCGATACATAAACGGGTCTCTCTGGTTAGACCAGATCTGAGCCTGGGAGCTCTCTGGCTAAC
TAGGGAACCCACTGCTTAAGCCTCAATAAAGCTTGCCTTGAGTGCTTCAAGTAGTGTGTGCCCGTCTGTT
GTGTGACTCTGGTAACTAGAGATCCCTCAGACCCTTTTAGTCAGTGTGGAAAATCTCTAGCAGTGGCGCC
CGAACAGGGACTTGAAAGCGAAAGGGAAACCAGAGGAGCTCTCTCGACGCAGGACTCGGCTTGCTGAAGC
GCGCACGGCAAGAGGCGAGGGGCGGCGACTGGTGAGTACGCCAAAAATTTTGACTAGCGGAGGCTAGAAG
GAGAGAGATGGGTGCGAGAGCGTCAGTATTAAGCGGGGGAGAATTAGATCGCGATGGGAAAAAATTCGGT
TAAGGCCAGGGGGAAAGAAAAAATATAAATTAAAACATATAGTATGGGCAAGCAGGGAGCTAGAACGATT
CGCAGTTAATCCTGGCCTGTTAGAAACATCAGAAGGCTGTAGACAAATACTGGGACAGCTACAACCATCC
CTTCAGACAGGATCAGAAGAACTTAGATCATTATATAATACAGTAGCAACCCTCTATTGTGTGCATCAAA
GGATAGAGATAAAAGACACCAAGGAAGCTTTAGACAAGATAGAGGAAGAGCAAAACAAAAGTAAGACCAC
CGCACAGCAAGCGGCCGCTGATCTTCAGACCTGGAGGAGGAGATATGAGGGACAATTGGAGAAGTGAATT
ATATAAATATAAAGTAGTAAAAATTGAACCATTAGGAGTAGCACCCACCAAGGCAAAGAGAAGAGTGGTG
CAGAGAGAAAAAAGAGCAGTGGGAATAGGAGCTTTGTTCCTTGGGTTCTTGGGAGCAGCAGGAAGCACTA
TGGGCGCAGCGTCAATGACGCTGACGGTACAGGCCAGACAATTATTGTCTGGTATAGTGCAGCAGCAGAA
CAATTTGCTGAGGGCTATTGAGGCGCAACAGCATCTGTTGCAACTCACAGTCTGGGGCATCAAGCAGCTC
CAGGCAAGAATCCTGGCTGTGGAAAGATACCTAAAGGATCAACAGCTCCTGGGGATTTGGGGTTGCTCTG
GAAAACTCATTTGCACCACTGCTGTGCCTTGGAATGCTAGTTGGAGTAATAAATCTCTGGAACAGATTTG
GAATCACACGACCTGGATGGAGTGGGACAGAGAAATTAACAATTACACAAGCTTAATACACTCCTTAATT
GAAGAATCGCAAAACCAGCAAGAAAAGAATGAACAAGAATTATTGGAATTAGATAAATGGGCAAGTTTGT
GGAATTGGTTTAACATAACAAATTGGCTGTGGTATATAAAATTATTCATAATGATAGTAGGAGGCTTGGT
AGGTTTAAGAATAGTTTTTGCTGTACTTTCTATAGTGAATAGAGTTAGGCAGGGATATTCACCATTATCG
TTTCAGACCCACCTCCCAACCCCGAGGGGACCCGACAGGCCCGAAGGAATAGAAGAAGAAGGTGGAGAGA
GAGACAGAGACAGATCCATTCGATTAGTGAACGGATCTCGACGGTATCGGTTAACTTTTAAAAGAAAAGG
GGGGATTGGGGGGTACAGTGCAGGGGAAAGAATAGTAGACATAATAGCAACAGACATACAAACTAAAGAA
TTACAAAAACAAATTACAAAAATTCAAAATTTTATCGATCACGAGACTAGCCTCGATCGAGCTAGCTGCA
GTAACGCCATTTTGCAAGGCATGGAAAAATACCAAACCAAGAATAGAGAAGTTCAGATCAAGGGCGGGTA
CATGAAAATAGCTAACGTTGGGCCAAACAGGATATCTGCGGTGAGCAGTTTCGGCCCCGGCCCGGGGCCA
AGAACAGATGGTCACCGCAGTTTCGGCCCCGGCCCGAGGCCAAGAACAGATGGTCCCCAGATATGGCCCA
ACCCTCAGCAGTTTCTTAAGACCCATCAGATGTTTCCAGGCTCCCCCAAGGACCTGAAATGACCCTGCGC
CTTATTTGAATTAACCAATCAGCCTGCTTCTCGCTTCTGTTCGCGCGCTTCTGCTTCCCGAGCTCTATAA
AAGAGCTCACAACCCCTCACTCGGCGCGCCAGTCCTCCGACAGAATTCGCGACGACGGTGAGCAAGGGCG
AGGAGCTGTTCACCGGGGTGGTGCCCATCCTGGTCGAGCTGGACGGCGACGTAAACGGCCACAAGTTCAG
CGTGTCCGGCGAGGGCGAGGGCGATGCCACCTACGGCAAGCTGACCCTGAAGTTCATCTGCACCACCGGC
AAGCTGCCCGTGCCCTGGCCCACCCTCGTGACCACCCTGACCTACGGCGTGCAGTGCTTCAGCCGCTACC
CCGACCACATGAAGCAGCACGACTTCTTCAAGTCCGCCATGCCCGAAGGCTACGTCCAGGAGCGCACCAT
CTTCTTCAAGGACGACGGCAACTACAAGACCCGCGCCGAGGTGAAGTTCGAGGGCGACACCCTGGTGAAC
CGCATCGAGCTGAAGGGCATCGACTTCAAGGAGGACGGCAACATCCTGGGGCACAAGCTGGAGTACAACT
ACAACAGCCACAACGTCTATATCATGGCCGACAAGCAGAAGAACGGCATCAAGGTGAACTTCAAGATCCG
CCACAACATCGAGGACGGCAGCGTGCAGCTCGCCGACCACTACCAGCAGAACACCCCCATCGGCGACGGC
CCCGTGCTGCTGCCCGACAACCACTACCTGAGCACCCAGTCCGCCCTGAGCAAAGACCCCAACGAGAAGC
GCGATCACATGGTCCTGCTGGAGTTCGTGACCGCCGCCGGGATCACTCTCGGCATGGACGAGCTGTACAA
GTAATGACGTATGCATGCAATTGACGCGTAATTCTACCGGGTAGGGGAGGCGCTTTTCCCAAGGCAGTCT
GGAGCATGCGCTTTAGCAGCCCCGCTGGGCACTTGGCGCTACACAAGTGGCCTCTGGCCTCGCACACATT
CCACATCCACCGGTAGGCGCCAACCGGCTCCGTTCTTTGGTGGCCCCTTCGCGCCACCTTCTACTCCTCC
CCTAGTCAGGAAGTTCCCCCCCGCCCCGCAGCTCGCGTCGTGCAGGACGTGACAAATGGAAGTAGCACGT
CTCACTAGTCTCGTGCAGATGGACAGCACCGCTGAGCAATGGAAGCGGGTAGGCCTTTGGGGCAGCGGCC
AATAGCAGCTTTGCTCCTTCGCTTTCTGGGCTCAGAGGCTGGGAAGGGGTGGGTCCGGGGGCGGGCTCAG
GGGCGGGCTCAGGGGCGGGGCGGGCGCCCGAAGGTCCTCCGGAGGCCCGGCATTCTGCACGCTTCAAAAG
CGCACGTCTGCCGCGCTGTTCTCCTCTTCCTCATCTCCGGGCCTTTCGACCTGCAGCCAATATGGGATCG
GCCATTGAACAAGATGGATTGCACGCAGGTTCTCCGGCCGCTTGGGTGGAGAGGCTATTCGGCTATGACT
GGGCACAACAGACAATCGGCTGCTCTGATGCCGCCGTGTTCCGGCTGTCAGCGCAGGGGCGCCCGGTTCT
TTTTGTCAAGACCGACCTGTCCGGTGCCCTGAATGAACTGCAGGACGAGGCAGCGCGGCTATCGTGGCTG
GCCACGACGGGCGTTCCTTGCGCAGCTGTGCTCGACGTTGTCACTGAAGCGGGAAGGGACTGGCTGCTAT
TGGGCGAAGTGCCGGGGCAGGATCTCCTGTCATCTCACCTTGCTCCTGCCGAGAAAGTATCCATCATGGC
TGATGCAATGCGGCGGCTGCATACGCTTGATCCGGCTACCTGCCCATTCGACCACCAAGCGAAACATCGC
ATCGAGCGAGCACGTACTCGGATGGAAGCCGGTCTTGTCGATCAGGATGATCTGGACGAAGAGCATCAGG
GGCTCGCGCCAGCCGAACTGTTCGCCAGGCTCAAGGCGCGCATGCCCGACGGCGAGGATCTCGTCGTGAC
CCATGGCGATGCCTGCTTGCCGAATATCATGGTGGAAAATGGCCGCTTTTCTGGATTCATCGACTGTGGC
CGGCTGGGTGTGGCGGACCGCTATCAGGACATAGCGTTGGCTACCCGTGATATTGCTGAAGAGCTTGGCG
GCGAATGGGCTGACCGCTTCCTCGTGCTTTACGGTATCGCCGCTCCCGATTCGCAGCGCATCGCCTTCTA
TCGCCTTCTTGACGAGTTCTTCTGAGGGGATCCGTCGACTTCGAAACGCGTCTGGAACAATCAACCTCTG
GATTACAAAATTTGTGAAAGATTGACTGGTATTCTTAACTATGTTGCTCCTTTTACGCTATGTGGATACG
CTGCTTTAATGCCTTTGTATCATGCTATTGCTTCCCGTATGGCTTTCATTTTCTCCTCCTTGTATAAATC
CTGGTTGCTGTCTCTTTATGAGGAGTTGTGGCCCGTTGTCAGGCAACGTGGCGTGGTGTGCACTGTGTTT
GCTGACGCAACCCCCACTGGTTGGGGCATTGCCACCACCTGTCAGCTCCTTTCCGGGACTTTCGCTTTCC
CCCTCCCTATTGCCACGGCGGAACTCATCGCCGCCTGCCTTGCCCGCTGCTGGACAGGGGCTCGGCTGTT
GGGCACTGACAATTCCGTGGTGTTGTCGGGGAAGCTGACGTCCTTTCCATGGCTGCTCGCCTGTGTTGCC
ACCTGGATTCTGCGCGGGACGTCCTTCTGCTACGTCCCTTCGGCCCTCAATCCAGCGGACCTTCCTTCCC
GCGGCCTGCTGCCGGCTCTGCGGCCTCTTCCGCGTCTTCGCCTTCGCCCTCAGACGAGTCGGATCTCCCT
TTGGGCCGCCTCCCCGCCTGGAATTAATTCTGCAGTCGAGACCTAGAAAAACATGGAGCAATCACAAGTA
GCAATACAGCAGCTACCAATGCTGATTGTGCCTGGCTAGAAGCACAAGAGGAGGAGGAGGTGGGTTTTCC
AGTCACACCTCAGGTACCTTTAAGACCAATGACTTACAAGGCAGCTGTAGATCTTAGCCACTTTTTAAAA
GAAAAGGGGGGACTGGAAGGGCTAATTCACTCCCAACGAAGACAAGATCTGCTTTTTGCTTGTACTGGGT
CTCTCTGGTTAGACCAGATCTGAGCCTGGGAGCTCTCTGGCTAACTAGGGAACCCACTGCTTAAGCCTCA
ATAAAGCTTGCCTTGAGTGCTTCAAGTAGTGTGTGCCCGTCTGTTGTGTGACTCTGGTAACTAGAGATCC
CTCAGACCCTTTTAGTCAGTGTGGAAAATCTCTAGCAGTAGTAGTTCATGTCATCTTATTATTCAGTATT
TATAACTTGCAAAGAAATGAATATCAGAGAGTGAGAGGAACTTGTTTATTGCAGCTTATAATGGTTACAA
ATAAAGCAATAGCATCACAAATTTCACAAATAAAGCATTTTTTTCACTGCATTCTAGTTGTGGTTTGTCC
AAACTCATCAATGTATCTTATCATGTCTGGCTCTAGCTATCCCGCCCCTAACTCCGCCCATCCCGCCCCT
AACTCCGCCCAGTTCCGCCCATTCTCCGCCCCATGGCTGACTAATTTTTTTTATTTATGCAGAGGCCGAG
GCCGCCTCGGCCTCTGAGCTATTCCAGAAGTAGTGAGGAGGCTTTTTTGGAGGCCTAGGGACGTACCCAA
TTCGCCCTATAGTGAGTCGTATTACGCGCGCTCACTGGCCGTCGTTTTACAACGTCGTGACTGGGAAAAC
CCTGGCGTTACCCAACTTAATCGCCTTGCAGCACATCCCCCTTTCGCCAGCTGGCGTAATAGCGAAGAGG
CCCGCACCGATCGCCCTTCCCAACAGTTGCGCAGCCTGAATGGCGAATGGG
[124 nt withheld, positions 6072-6195]
C
[91 nt withheld, positions 6197-6287]
A
[49 nt withheld, positions 6289-6337]
CCTTTGACGTTGGAGTCCACGTTCTTT
[37 nt withheld, positions 6365-6401]
ACCCTATCTCGGTCTATTCTTTTGATTTATAAGGGATTTTGCCGATTTCGGCCTATTGGTTAAAAAATGA
GCTGATTTAACAAAAATTTAACGCGAATTTTAACAAAATATTAACGCTTACAATTTAGGTGGCACTTTTC
GGGGAAATGTGCGCGGAACCCCTATTTGTTTATTTTTCTAAATACATTCAAATATGTATCCGCTCATGAG
ACAATAACCCTGATAAATGCTTCAATAATATTGAAAAAGGAAGAGTATGAGTATTCAACATTTCCGTGTC
GCCCTTATTCCCTTTTTTGCGGCATTTTGCCTTCCTGTTTTTGCTCACCCAGAAACGCTGGTGAAAGTAA
AAGATGCTGAAGATCAGTTGGGTGCACGAGTGGGTTACATCGAACTGGATCTCAACAGCGGTAAGATCCT
TGAGAGTTTTCGCCCCGAAGAACGTTTTCCAATGATGAGCACTTTTAAAGTTCTGCTATGTGGCGCGGTA
TTATCCCGTATTGACGCCGGGCAAGAGCAACTCGGTCGCCGCATACACTATTCTCAGAATGACTTGGTTG
AGTACTCACCAGTCACAGAAAAGCATCTTACGGATGGCATGACAGTAAGAGAATTATGCAGTGCTGCCAT
AACCATGAGTGATAACACTGCGGCCAACTTACTTCTGACAACGATCGGAGGACCGAAGGAGCTAACCGCT
TTTTTGCACAACATGGGGGATCATGTAACTCGCCTTGATCGTTGGGAACCGGAGCTGAATGAAGCCATAC
CAAACGACGAGCGTGACACCACGATGCCTGTAGCAATGGCAACAACGTTGCGCAAACTATTAACTGGCGA
ACTACTTACTCTAGCTTCCCGGCAACAATTAATAGACTGGATGGAGGCGGATAAAGTTGCAGGACCACTT
CTGCGCTCGGCCCTTCCGGCTGGCTGGTTTATTGCTGATAAATCTGGAGCCGGTGAGCGTGGGTCTCGCG
GTATCATTGCAGCACTGGGGCCAGATGGTAAGCCCTCCCGTATCGTAGTTATCTACACGACGGGGAGTCA
GGCAACTATGGATGAACGAAATAGACAGATCGCTGAGATAGGTGCCTCACTGATTAAGCATTGGTAACTG
TCAGACCAAGTTTACTCATATATACTTTAGATTGATTTAAAACTTCATTTTTAATTTAAAAGGATCTAGG
TGAAGATCCTTTTTGATAATCTCATGACCAAAATCCCTTAACGTGAGTTTTCGTTCCACTGAGCGTCAGA
CCCCGTAGAAAAGATCAAAGGATCTTCTTGAGATCCTTTTTTTCTGCGCGTAATCTGCTGCTTGCAAACA
AAAAAACCACCGCTACCAGCGGTGGTTTGTTTGCCGGATCAAGAGCTACCAACTCTTTTTCCGAAGGTAA
CTGGCTTCAGCAGAGCGCAGATACCAAATACTGTTCTTCTAGTGTAGCCGTAGTTAGGCCACCACTTCAA
GAACTCTGTAGCACCGCCTACATACCTCGCTCTGCTAATCCTGTTACCAGTGGCTGCTGCCAGTGGCGAT
AAGTCGTGTCTTACCGGGTTGGACTCAAGACGATAGTTACCGGATAAGGCGCAGCGGTCGGGCTGAACGG
GGGGTTCGTGCACACAGCCCAGCTTGGAGCGAACGACCTACACCGAACTGAGATACCTACAGCGTGAGCT
ATGAGAAAGCGCCACGCTTCCCGAAGGGAGAAAGGCGGACAGGTATCCGGTAAGCGGCAGGGTCGGAACA
GGAGAGCGCACGAGGGAGCTTCCAGGGGGAAACGCCTGGTATCTTTATAGTCCTGTCGGGTTTCGCCACC
TCTGACTTGAGCGTCGATTTTTGTGATGCTCGTCAGGGGGGCGGAGCCTATGGAAAAACGCCAGCAACGC
GGCCTTTTTACGGTTCCTGGCCTTTTGCTGGCCTTTTGCTCACATGTTCTTTCCTGCGTTATCCCCTGAT
TCTGTGGATAACCGTATTACCGCCTTTGAGTGAGCTGATACCGCTCGCCGCAGCCGAACGACCGAGCGCA
GCGAGTCAGTGAGCGAGGAAGCGGAAGAGCGCCCAATACGCAAACCGCCTCTCCCCGCGCGTTGGCCGAT
TCATTAATGCAGCTGGCACGACAGGTTTCCCGACTGGAAAGCGGGCAGTGAGCGCAACGCAATTAATGTG
AGTTAGCTCACTCATTAGGCACCCCAGGCTTTACACTTTATGCTTCCGGCTCGTATGTTGTGTGGAATTG
TGAGCGGATAACAATTTCACACAGGAAACAGCTATGACCATGATTACGCCAAGCGCGCAATTAACCCTCA
CTAAAGGGAACAAAAGCTGGAGCTGCAAGC
